>Addgene plasmid #28301 | DCX 3UTRhp | addgene partial sequence | sequence record 34428 | 28301 with mU6-F
GGCTATAGACACAATAGCCTTGTTGGTCACTTGAGCTTTTTCTAGATAATACGTAGATCCAGACATGATA
AGATACATTGATGAGTTTGGACAAACCACAACTAGAATGCAGTGAAAAAAATGCTTTATTTGTGAAATTT
GTGATGCTATTGCTTTATTTGTAACCATTATAAGCTGCAATAAACAAGTTAACAACAACAATTGCATTCA
TTTTATGTTTCAGGTTCAGGGGGAGGTGTGGGAGGTTTTTTAATTCTTGCGGCCGCGGCGGTACCCAGCT
TTTGTTCCCTTTAGTGAGGGTTAATTGCGCGCTTGGCGTAATCATGGTCATAGCTGTTTCCTGTGTGAAA
TTGTTATCCGCTCACAATTCCACACAACATACGAGCCGGGAGCATAAAGTGTAAAGCCTGGGGTGCCTAA
TGAGTGAGCTAACTCACATTAATTGCGTTGCGCTCACTGCCCGCTTTCCAGTCGGGAAACCTGTCGTGCC
AGCTGCATTAATGAATCGGCCAACGCGCGGGGAGAGGCGGTTTGCGTATTGGGCGCTCTTCCGCTTCCTC
GCTCACTGACTCGCTGCGCTCGGTCGTTCGGCTGCGGCGAGCGGTATCAGCTCACTCAAAGGCGGTAATA
CGGTTATCCACAGAATCAGGGGATAACGCAGGAAAGAACATGTGAGCAAAAGG
