>Addgene plasmid #28301 | DCX 3UTRhp | addgene partial sequence | sequence record 34429 | 28301 with SV40pA-R
AGTTAACAACAACAATTGCATTCATTTTATGTTTCAGGTTCAGGGGGAGGTGTGGGAGGTTTTTTAATTC
TTGCGGCCGCGGCGGTACCCAGCTTTTGTTCCCTTTAGTGAGGGTTAATTGCGCGCTTGGCGTAATCATG
GTCATAGCTGTTTCCTGTGTGAAATTGTTATCCGCTCACAATTCCACACAACATACGAGCCGGGAGCATA
AAGTGTAAAGCCTGGGGTGCCTAATGAGTGAGCTAACTCACATTAATTGCGTTGCGCTCACTGCCCGCTT
TCCAGTCGGGAAACCTGTCGTGCCAGCTGCATTAATGAATCGGCCAACGCGCGGGGAGAGGCGGTTTGCG
TATTGGGCGCTCTTCCGCTTCCTCGCTCACTGACTCGCTGCGCTCGGTCGTTCGGCTGCGGCGAGCGGTA
TCAGCTCACTCAAAGGCGGTAATACGGTTATCCACAGAATCAGGGGATAACGCAGGAAAGAACATGTGAG
CAAAAGGCCAGCAAAAGGCCAGGAACCGTAAAAAGGCCGCGTTGCTGGCGTTTTTCCATAGGCTCCGCCC
CCCTGACGAGCATCACAAAAATCGACGCTCAAGTCAGAGGTGGCGAAACCCGACAGGACTATAAAGATAC
CAGGCGTTTCCCCCTGGAAGCTCCCTCGTGCGCTCTCCTGTTCCGACCCTGCCGCTTACCGGATACCTGT
CCGCCTTTCTCCCTTCGGGAAGCGTGGCGCTTTCTCATAGCTCACGCTGTAGGTATCTCAGTTCGGTGTA
GGTCGTTCGCTCCAAGCTGGGCTGTGTGCACGAACCCCCCGTTCAGCCCGACCGCTGCGCCTTATCCGGT
AACTATCGTCTTGAGTCCAACCCGGTA
