[The description below was written by a language model from this plasmid's Addgene catalogue record.]
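Description:
DCX 3UTRhp is a mammalian expression plasmid for RNA interference against doublecortin (DCX), built on the mU6pro backbone (about 4.1 kb without insert). As the backbone name indicates, mU6pro is a short-hairpin expression vector based on the mouse U6 promoter, an RNA polymerase III promoter suited to producing small, defined, non-polyadenylated transcripts. The record does not list the promoter or other backbone elements separately, and no feature table is provided. The plasmid is maintained in E. coli as a high-copy construct under ampicillin selection. No mammalian selection marker or fluorescent reporter is recorded.

The insert is a 53 bp hairpin-encoding sequence cloned between the BbsI and XbaI sites; it is unknown whether either site survived cloning. It targets the 3′ untranslated region of the doublecortin mRNA, with mouse and rat listed as the species. When transcribed, the sense and antisense arms fold back around a short loop to form a short hairpin RNA. The cellular RNAi machinery processes this hairpin into an siRNA that directs knockdown of endogenous DCX. Because the target lies in the 3′UTR rather than the coding region, a DCX cDNA lacking the native UTR should in principle escape silencing, which makes such a design convenient for rescue controls, although the record does not state that this was done.

The associated publication used RNAi to show that doublecortin is required for radial migration of neurons in the developing rat neocortex. The construct therefore serves as a loss-of-function tool for studying DCX in neuronal migration and cortical development.
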