Addgene plasmid #28301: DCX 3UTRhp
Depositing lab: Joseph Loturco. Depositing organization: University of Connecticut. Publication: RNAi reveals doublecortin is required for radial migration in rat neocortex. Bai J, Ramos RL, Ackman JB, Thomas AM, Lee RV, LoTurco JJ. Nat Neurosci. 2003 Dec . 6(12):1277-83. 10.1038/nn1153 PubMed 14625554.
Backbone
  Vector backbone: mU6pro
  Backbone manufacturer: University of Michigan
  Backbone size w/o insert (bp): 4143
  Vector type: Mammalian Expression
Growth in bacteria
  Bacterial resistance: Ampicillin, 100 μg/mL
  Growth temperature: 37°C
  Growth strain: DH5alpha
  Growth instructions: DH5alpha subcloning efficiency cells at 37deg C
  Copy number: High Copy
Gene/Insert
  Gene/Insert name: Doublecortin 3' Untranslated region (alt name: DCX 3'UTR hairpin)
  Species: M. musculus (mouse), R. norvegicus (rat)
  Insert size (bp): 53
  Cloning method: Restriction Enzyme; 5′ cloning site Bbs 1 (unknown if destroyed); 3′ cloning site Xba 1 (unknown if destroyed)
  Sequencing primers: 5′ M13R2 reverse primer
Terms and licenses: Academic/Nonprofit Terms; Industry Terms: Not Available to Industry
Depositor comments: DCX 3’UTR hairpin siRNA sequence: 5’-GCUCAAGUGACCAACAAGGCUAUAGACACAAUAGCCUUGUUGGUCACUUGAGC-3’
How to cite: DCX 3UTRhp was a gift from Joseph Loturco (Addgene plasmid # 28301 ; http://n2t.net/addgene:28301 ; RRID:Addgene_28301)
